>Addgene plasmid #49536 | 3xFNLDD/pMXs-puro | addgene partial sequence | sequence record 75579 | pBMN 5'
ATCCTCTAGACTGCCGGATCTAGCTAGTTAATTAAGGATCCCAGTGTGGTGGTACGGGAATTCGTTTAGT
GAACCGTCAGAATTAACCATGGACTACAAAGACCATGACGGTGATTATAAAGATCATGACATCGATTACA
AGGATGACGATGACAAGCTTGCGGCCGCGAATTCATCGATAGATCGATCCCCTCCAAAAAAGAAGAGAAA
GGTCGAACCTGAGGGAATGAAAGCGTTAACGGCCAGGCAACAAGAGGTGTTTGATCTCATCCGTGATCAC
ATCAGCCAGACAGGTATGCCGCCGACGCGTGCGGAAATCGCGCAGCGTTTGGGGTTCCGTTCCCCAAACG
CGGCTGAAGAACATCTGAAGGCGCTGGCACGCAAAGGCGTTATTGAAATTGTTTCCGGCGCATCACGCGG
GATTCGTCTGTTGCAGGAAGAGGAAGAAGGGTTGCCGCTGGTAGGTCGTGTGGCTGCCGGTGAACCACTT
CTGGCGCAACAGCATATTGAAGGTCATTATCAGGTCGATCCTTCCTTATTCAAGCCGAATGCTGATTTCC
TGCTGCGCGTCAGCGGGATGTCGATGAAAGATATCGGCATTATGGATGGTGACTTGCTGGCAGTGCATAA
AACTCAGGATGTACGTAACGGTCAGGTCGTTGTCGCACGTATTGATGACGAGGTTACCGTTAAGCGCCTG
AAAAAACAGGGCAATAAAGTCGAACTGTTGCCAGAAAATAGCGAGTTTAAACCAATTGTCGTAGATCTTC
GTCAGCAGAGCTTCACCATTGAAGGGCTGGCGGTTGGGGTTATTCGCAACGGCGACTGGCTGTAGTCGAA
ATTCCAGCTGAGCGCCGGTCGCTACCATTACCAGTTGGTCTGGTGTCAAAAATAATAATAACCGGGCAGG
CCATGTCTGCCCGTATTTCGCGT
