>Addgene plasmid #49536 | 3xFNLDD/pMXs-puro | addgene partial sequence | sequence record 76431 | SV_F_primer
AGTAGTGAGGAGGCTTTTTTGGAGGCCTAGGCTTTTGCAAAAAGCTTACCATGACCGAGTACAAGCCCAC
GGTGCGCCTCGCCACCCGCGACGACGTCCCCAGGGCCGTACGCACCCTCGCCGCCGCGTTCGCCGACTAC
CCCGCCACGCGCCACACCGTCGATCCGGACCGCCACATCGAGCGGGTCACCGAGCTGCAAGAACTCTTCC
TCACGCGCGTCGGGCTCGACATCGGCAAGGTGTGGGTCGCGGACGACGGCGCCGCGGTGGCGGTCTGGAC
CACGCCGGAGAGCGTCGAAGCGGGGGCGGTGTTCGCCGAGATCGGCCCGCGCATGGCCGAGTTGAGCGGT
TCCCGGCTGGCCGCGCAGCAACAGATGGAAGGCCTCCTGGCGCCGCACCGGCCCAAGGAGCCCGCGTGGT
TCCTGGCCACCGTCGGCGTCTCGCCCGACCACCAGGGCAAGGGTCTGGGCAGCGCCGTCGTGCTCCCCGG
AGTGGAGGCGGCCGAGCGCGCCGGGGTGCCCGCCTTCCTGGAGACCTCCGCGCCCCGCAACCTCCCCTTC
TACGAGCGGCTCGGCTTCACCGTCACCGCCGACGTCGAGGTGCCCGAAGGACCGCGCACCTGGTGCATGA
CCCGCAAGCCCGGTGCCTGACGCCCGCCCCACGACCCGCAGCGCCCGACCGAAAGGAGCGCACGACCCCA
TGCATCGTCGACGATAAAATAAAAGATTTTATTTAGTCTCCAGAAAAAGGGGGGAATGAAAGACCCCACC
TGTAGGTTTGGCAAGCTAGCTTAAGTAACGCCATTTTGCAAGGCATGGAAAAATACATAACTGAGAATAG
AGAAGTTCAGATC
