>Addgene plasmid #49536 | 3xFNLDD/pMXs-puro | addgene partial sequence | sequence record 132674 | pMX-S1811 5'-GACGGCATCGCAGCTTGGATACAC-3'
GAAGGCTGCCGACCCCGGGGGTGGACCATCCTCTAGACTGCCGGATCTAGCTAGTTAATTAAGGATCCCA
GTGTGGTGGTACGGGAATTCGTTTAGTGAACCGTCAGAATTAACCATGGACTACAAAGACCATGACGGTG
ATTATAAAGATCATGACATCGATTACAAGGATGACGATGACAAGCTTGCGGCCGCGAATTCATCGATAGA
TCGATCCCCTCCAAAAAAGAAGAGAAAGGTCGAACCTGAGGGAATGAAAGCGTTAACGGCCAGGCAACAA
GAGGTGTTTGATCTCATCCGTGATCACATCAGCCAGACAGGTATGCCGCCGACGCGTGCGGAAATCGCGC
AGCGTTTGGGGTTCCGTTCCCCAAACGCGGCTGAAGAACATCTGAAGGCGCTGGCACGCAAAGGCGTTAT
TGAAATTGTTTCCGGCGCATCACGCGGGATTCGTCTGTTGCAGGAAGAGGAAGAAGGGTTGCCGCTGGTA
GGTCGTGTGGCTGCCGGTGAACCACTTCTGGCGCAACAGCATATTGAAGGTCATTATCAGGTCGATCCTT
CCTTATTCAAGCCGAATGCTGATTTCCTGCTGCGCGTCAGCGGGATGTCGATGAAAGATATCGGCATTAT
GGATGGTGACTTGCTGGCAGTGCATAAAACTCAGGATGTACGTAACGGTCAGGTCGTTGTCGCACGTATT
GATGACGAGGTTACCGTTAAGCGCCTGAAAAAACAGGGCAATAAAGTCGAACTGTTGCCAGAAAATAGCG
AGTTTAAACCAATTGTCGTAGATCTTCGTCAGCAGAGCTTCACCATTGAAGGGCTGGCGGTTGGGGTTAT
TCGCAACGGCGACTGGCTGTAGTCGAAATTCCAGCTGAGCGCCGGTCGCTACCATTACCAGTTGGTCTGG
TGTCAAAAATAATAATAACCGGGCAGGCCATGTCTGCCCGTATTTCGCGTAAGGAAATCCATTATGTACT
ATTTAAACTCGAGCGGCCGCCAGCACAGTGGTCGACCTGTGGAATGTGTGTCAGTTAGGGTGTGGAAAGT
CCCCAGGCTCCCCAGCAGGCAGAAGTATGCAAAGCATGCATCTCAATTAGTCAGCAACCAGGTGTGGAAA
GTCCCC
