>Addgene plasmid #49536 | 3xFNLDD/pMXs-puro | addgene partial sequence | sequence record 132675 | SV40pro-F2 5'-CCCCATGGCTGACTAATTTTT-3'
GGCCGAGGCCGCCTCGGCCTCTGAGCTATTCCAGAAGTAGTGAGGAGGCTTTTTTGGAGGCCTAGGCTTT
TGCAAAAAGCTTACCATGACCGAGTACAAGCCCACGGTGCGCCTCGCCACCCGCGACGACGTCCCCAGGG
CCGTACGCACCCTCGCCGCCGCGTTCGCCGACTACCCCGCCACGCGCCACACCGTCGATCCGGACCGCCA
CATCGAGCGGGTCACCGAGCTGCAAGAACTCTTCCTCACGCGCGTCGGGCTCGACATCGGCAAGGTGTGG
GTCGCGGACGACGGCGCCGCGGTGGCGGTCTGGACCACGCCGGAGAGCGTCGAAGCGGGGGCGGTGTTCG
CCGAGATCGGCCCGCGCATGGCCGAGTTGAGCGGTTCCCGGCTGGCCGCGCAGCAACAGATGGAAGGCCT
CCTGGCGCCGCACCGGCCCAAGGAGCCCGCGTGGTTCCTGGCCACCGTCGGCGTCTCGCCCGACCACCAG
GGCAAGGGTCTGGGCAGCGCCGTCGTGCTCCCCGGAGTGGAGGCGGCCGAGCGCGCCGGGGTGCCCGCCT
TCCTGGAGACCTCCGCGCCCCGCAACCTCCCCTTCTACGAGCGGCTCGGCTTCACCGTCACCGCCGACGT
CGAGGTGCCCGAAGGACCGCGCACCTGGTGCATGACCCGCAAGCCCGGTGCCTGACGCCCGCCCCACGAC
CCGCAGCGCCCGACCGAAAGGAGCGCACGACCCCATGCATCGTCGACGATAAAATAAAAGATTTTATTTA
GTCTCCAGAAAAAGGGGGGAATGAAAGACCCCACCTGTAGGTTTGGCAAGCTAGCTTAAGTAACGCCATT
TTGCAAGGCATGGAAAAATACATAACTGAGAATAGAGAAGTTCAGATCAAGGTCAGGAACAGATGGAACA
GCTGAATATGGGCCAAACAGGATATCTGTGGTAAGCAGTTCCTGCCCCGGCTCAGGGCCAAGAACAGATG
GAACAGCTGAATATGGGCCAAACAGGATATCTGTGGTAAGCAGTTCCTGCCCCGGCTCAGGGCCAAGAAC
AGATGGTCCCCAGATGCGGTCCAGCCCTCAGCAGTTTCTAGAGAACCATCAGATGTTTCCAGGGTGCCCC
AAGGACCTGAA
