[The description below was written by a language model from this plasmid's Addgene catalogue record.]
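Description:
3xFNLDD/pMXs-puro is a retroviral mammalian expression plasmid built on the pMXs-puro backbone, with a recorded total size of about 6.5 kb, of which the insert accounts for 747 bp. It is maintained in bacteria as a high-copy plasmid under ampicillin selection, and transduced or transfected mammalian cells can be selected with puromycin. As with other retroviral vectors, the long terminal repeats flank the region that is packaged into virions and integrated into the host genome when the plasmid is introduced into a suitable packaging cell line. No feature table accompanies the record, so the packaging signal, the bacterial origin and the promoter driving the puromycin resistance gene are not individually documented.

The payload is 3xFNLDD, a synthetic fusion protein made up of an N-terminal 3xFLAG epitope tag, a nuclear localization signal and the DNA-binding domain of the bacterial LexA protein. It is transcribed from the retroviral LTR. It was inserted by restriction cloning between EcoRI and NotI sites, both of which were destroyed in the process. The NLS directs the protein to the nucleus, the LexA domain would let it bind LexA recognition sequences, and the 3xFLAG tag provides a handle for detection and immunoprecipitation with anti-FLAG antibodies.

The stated purpose is simply expression of 3xFNLDD in mammalian cells. The associated publication concerns engineered DNA-binding molecule-mediated chromatin immunoprecipitation (enChIP), in which a tagged DNA-binding protein is used to pull down a genomic region and its associated molecules. The record does not state the exact role of this LexA-based construct in that work.
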