Addgene plasmid #49536: 3xFNLDD/pMXs-puro
Purpose: Expresses 3xFNLDD in mammalian cells
Depositing lab: Hodaka Fujii. Depositing organization: The University of Osaka. Publication: Identification of telomere-associated molecules by engineered DNA-binding molecule-mediated chromatin immunoprecipitation (enChIP). Fujita T, Asano Y, Ohtsuka J, Takada Y, Saito K, Ohki R, Fujii H. Sci Rep. 2013 Nov 8;3:3171. doi: 10.1038/srep03171. PubMed 24201379.
Backbone
  Vector backbone: pMXs-puro
  Backbone manufacturer: Hodaka Fujii
  Backbone size w/o insert (bp): 5792
  Total vector size (bp): 6539
  Vector type: Mammalian Expression, Retroviral
  Selectable markers: Puromycin
Growth in bacteria
  Bacterial resistance: Ampicillin, 100 μg/mL
  Growth temperature: 30°C
  Growth strain: NEB Stable
  Copy number: High Copy
Gene/Insert
  Gene/Insert name: 3xFNLDD (alt name: 3xFLAG-NLS-LexA binding domain)
  Species: Synthetic
  Insert size (bp): 747
  Promoter: LTR
  Tag / fusion protein: 3xFLAG tag (N terminal on insert); NLS (nuclear localization signal) (N terminal on insert)
  Cloning method: Restriction Enzyme; 5′ cloning site EcoR I (destroyed during cloning); 3′ cloning site Not I (destroyed during cloning)
  Sequencing primers: 5′ ggtggaccatcctctagact; 3′ tggggactttccacaccctaactgacacacat
Terms and licenses: Academic/Nonprofit Terms; Industry Terms: Not Available to Industry
Depositor comments: For more information on Fujii Lab CRISPR Plasmids please refer to: http://www.addgene.org/crispr/fujii/
How to cite: 3xFNLDD/pMXs-puro was a gift from Hodaka Fujii (Addgene plasmid # 49536 ; http://n2t.net/addgene:49536 ; RRID:Addgene_49536)
