LOCUS       Exported 6540 bp ds-DNA circular SYN 12-MAY-2021
DEFINITION  Expresses 3xFNLDD in mammalian cells.
ACCESSION   .
VERSION     .
KEYWORDS    3xFNLDD/pMXs-puro
SOURCE      synthetic DNA construct
  ORGANISM  synthetic DNA construct
REFERENCE   1 (bases 1 to 6540)
  AUTHORS   Fujita T, Asano Y, Ohtsuka J, Takada Y, Saito K, Ohki R, Fujii H
  TITLE     Identification of telomere-associated molecules by engineered
            DNA-binding molecule-mediated chromatin immunoprecipitation
            (enChIP).
  JOURNAL   Sci Rep. 2013 Nov 8;3:3171. doi: 10.1038/srep03171.
  PUBMED    24201379
REFERENCE   2 (bases 1 to 6540)
  AUTHORS   .
  TITLE     Direct Submission
  JOURNAL   Exported May 12, 2021 from SnapGene Server 1.1.58
            http://www.snapgene.com
FEATURES             Location/Qualifiers
     source          1..6540
                     /organism="synthetic DNA construct"
                     /mol_type="other DNA"
     LTR             22..615
                     /note="long terminal repeat from Moloney murine leukemia
                     virus"
     misc_feature    678..1035
                     /label=MMLV Psi
                     /note="packaging signal of Moloney murine leukemia virus
                     (MMLV)"
     CDS             1094..1510
                     /label=gag (truncated)
                     /note="truncated Moloney murine leukemia virus (MMLV) gag
                     gene lacking the start codon"
     primer_bind     1440..1462
                     /label=pLXSN 5'
                     /note="Murine stem cell virus, forward primer. Also called
                     MSCV"
     primer_bind     1478..1494
                     /label=pBABE 5'
                     /note="Psi packaging signal, forward primer for pBABE
                     vectors"
     misc_feature    1520..1895
                     /label=pol region
                     /note="Moloney murine leukemia virus (MMLV) pol region
                     containing the splice acceptor site"
     primer_bind     1832..1848
                     /label=pBMN 5'
                     /note="MMLV sequence, for inserts in pBMN retroviral
                     vector"
     CDS             1973..2038
                     /codon_start=1
                     /product="three tandem FLAG(R) epitope tags, followed by an
                     enterokinase cleavage site"
                     /label=3xFLAG
                     /translation="DYKDHDGDYKDHDIDYKDDDDK"
     CDS             2075..2095
                     /codon_start=1
                     /product="nuclear localization signal of SV40 (simian virus
                     40) large T antigen"
                     /label=SV40 NLS
                     /translation="PKKKRKV"
     CDS             2108..2716
                     /codon_start=1
                     /gene="lexA"
                     /product="E. coli DNA-binding protein that represses genes
                     involved in the SOS response to DNA damage"
                     /label=LexA
                     /note="The N-terminal DNA-binding domain recognizes the
                     16-bp palindromic sequence 5'-CTGTATATATATACAG-3'."
                     /translation="MKALTARQQEVFDLIRDHISQTGMPPTRAEIAQRLGFRSPNAAEE
                     HLKALARKGVIEIVSGASRGIRLLQEEEEGLPLVGRVAAGEPLLAQQHIEGHYQVDPSL
                     FKPNADFLLRVSGMSMKDIGIMDGDLLAVHKTQDVRNGQVVVARIDDEVTVKRLKKQGN
                     KVELLPENSEFKPIVVDLRQQSFTIEGLAVGVIRNGDWL"
     primer_bind     2651..2672
                     /label=LexA
                     /note="LexA DNA binding domain, forward primer"
     primer_bind     complement(2875..2895)
                     /label=pBABE 3'
                     /note="SV40 enhancer, reverse primer for pBABE vectors"
     promoter        2880..3209
                     /label=SV40 promoter
                     /note="SV40 enhancer and early promoter"
     rep_origin      3060..3195
                     /label=SV40 ori
                     /note="SV40 origin of replication"
     primer_bind     3122..3141
                     /label=SV40pro-F
                     /note="SV40 promoter/origin, forward primer"
     CDS             3219..3818
                     /codon_start=1
                     /gene="pac from Streptomyces alboniger"
                     /product="puromycin N-acetyltransferase"
                     /label=PuroR
                     /note="confers resistance to puromycin"
                     /translation="MTEYKPTVRLATRDDVPRAVRTLAAAFADYPATRHTVDPDRHIER
                     VTELQELFLTRVGLDIGKVWVADDGAAVAVWTTPESVEAGAVFAEIGPRMAELSGSRLA
                     AQQQMEGLLAPHRPKEPAWFLATVGVSPDHQGKGLGSAVVLPGVEAAERAGVPAFLETS
                     APRNLPFYERLGFTVTADVEVPEGPRTWCMTRKPGA"
     primer_bind     complement(3219..3238)
                     /label=Puro-R
                     /note="Puromycin resistance gene, reverse primer. Also
                     called puro-variant-R"
     primer_bind     3715..3735
                     /label=Puro-F
                     /note="Puromycin resistance gene, forward primer"
     LTR             4045..4514
                     /note="long terminal repeat from Moloney murine leukemia
                     virus"
     primer_bind     complement(4644..4661)
                     /label=L4440
                     /note="L4440 vector, forward primer"
     rep_origin      complement(4815..5403)
                     /direction=LEFT
                     /label=ori
                     /note="high-copy-number ColE1/pMB1/pBR322/pUC origin of
                     replication"
     primer_bind     complement(4895..4914)
                     /label=pBR322ori-F
                     /note="pBR322 origin, forward primer"
     CDS             complement(5567..6427)
                     /codon_start=1
                     /gene="bla"
                     /product="beta-lactamase"
                     /label=AmpR
                     /note="confers resistance to ampicillin, carbenicillin, and
                     related antibiotics"
                     /translation="MSIQHFRVALIPFFAAFCLPVFAHPETLVKVKDAEDQLGARVGYI
                     ELDLNSGKILESFRPEERFPMMSTFKVLLCGAVLSRIDAGQEQLGRRIHYSQNDLVEYS
                     PVTEKHLTDGMTVRELCSAAITMSDNTAANLLLTTIGGPKELTAFLHNMGDHVTRLDRW
                     EPELNEAIPNDERDTTMPVAMATTLRKLLTGELLTLASRQQLIDWMEADKVAGPLLRSA
                     LPAGWFIADKSGAGERGSRGIIAALGPDGKPSRIVVIYTTGSQATMDERNRQIAEIGAS
                     LIKHW"
     primer_bind     6190..6209
                     /label=Amp-R
                     /note="Ampicillin resistance gene, reverse primer"
     promoter        complement(6428..6532)
                     /gene="bla"
                     /label=AmpR promoter
ORIGIN
        1 cccgaaaagt gccacctgca taatgaaaga ccccacctgt aggtttggca agctagctta
       61 agtaacgcca ttttgcaagg catggaaaaa tacataactg agaatagaaa agttcagatc
      121 aaggtcagga acagatggaa cagctgaata tgggccaaac aggatatctg tggtaagcag
      181 ttcctgcccc ggctcagggc caagaacaga tggaacagct gaatatgggc caaacaggat
      241 atctgtggta agcagttcct gccccggctc agggccaaga acagatggtc cccagatgcg
      301 gtccagccct cagcagtttc tagagaacca tcagatgttt ccagggtgcc ccaaggacct
      361 gaaatgaccc tgtgccttat ttgaactaac caatcagttc gcttctcgct tctgttcgcg
      421 cgcttctgct ccccgagctc aataaaagag cccacaaccc ctcactcggc gcgccagtcc
      481 tccgattgac tgagtcgccc gggtacccgt gtatccaata aaccctcttg cagttgcatc
      541 cgacttgtgg tctcgctgtt ccttgggagg gtctcctctg agtgattgac tacccgtcag
      601 cgggggtctt tcatttgggg gctcgtccgg gatcgggaga cccctgccca gggaccaccg
      661 acccaccacc gggaggtaag ctggccagca acttatctgt gtctgtccga ttgtctagtg
      721 tctatgactg attttatgcg cctgcgtcgg tactagttag ctaactagct ctgtatctgg
      781 cggacccgtg gtggaactga cgagttcgga acacccggcc gcaaccctgg gagacgtccc
      841 agggacttcg ggggccgttt ttgtggcccg acctgagtcc aaaaatcccg atcgttttgg
      901 actctttggt gcacccccct aataggaggg atatgtggtt ctggtaggag acgagaacct
      961 aaaacagttc ccgcctccgt ctgaattttt gctttcggtt tgggaccgaa gccgcgccgc
     1021 gcgtcttgtc tgctgcagca tcgttctgtg ttgtctctgt ctgactgtgt ttctgtattt
     1081 gtctgaaaat tagggccaga ctgttaccac tcccttaagt ttgaccttag gtcactggaa
     1141 agatgtcgag cggatcgctc acaaccagtc ggtagatgtc aagaagagac gttgggttac
     1201 cttctgctct gcagaatggc caacctttaa cgtcggatgg ccgcgagacg gcacctttaa
     1261 ccgagacctc atcacccagg ttaagatcaa ggtcttttca cctggcccgc atggacaccc
     1321 agaccaggtc ccctacatcg tgacctggga agccttggct tttgaccccc ctccctgggt
     1381 caagcccttt gtacacccta agcctccgcc tcctcttcct ccatccgccc cgtctctccc
     1441 ccttgaacct cctcgttcga ccccgcctcg atcctccctt tatccagccc tcactccttc
     1501 tctaggcgcc cccatatggc catatgagat cttatatggg gcacccccgc cccttgtaaa
     1561 cttccctgac cctgacatga caagagttac taacagcccc tctctccaag ctcacttaca
     1621 ggctctctac ttagtccagc acgaagtctg gagacctctg gcggcagcct accaagaaca
     1681 actggaccga ccggtggtac ctcaccctta ccgagtcggc gacacagtgt gggtccgccg
     1741 acaccagact aagaacctag aacctcgctg gaaaggacct tacacagtcc tgctgaccac
     1801 ccccaccgcc ctcaaagtag acggcatcgc agcttggata cacgccgccc acgtgaaggc
     1861 tgccgacccc gggggtggac ccatcctcta gactgccgga tctagctagt taattaagga
     1921 tcccagtgtg gtggtaggga attcgtttag tgaaccgtca gaattaacca tggactacaa
     1981 agaccatgac ggtgattata aagatcatga catcgattac aaggatgacg atgacaagct
     2041 tgcggccgcg aattcatcga tagatcgatc ccctccaaaa aagaagagaa aggtcgaacc
     2101 tgagggaatg aaagcgttaa cggccaggca acaagaggtg tttgatctca tccgtgatca
     2161 catcagccag acaggtatgc cgccgacgcg tgcggaaatc gcgcagcgtt tggggttccg
     2221 ttccccaaac gcggctgaag aacatctgaa ggcgctggca cgcaaaggcg ttattgaaat
     2281 tgtttccggc gcatcacgcg ggattcgtct gttgcaggaa gaggaagaag ggttgccgct
     2341 ggtaggtcgt gtggctgccg gtgaaccact tctggcgcaa cagcatattg aaggtcatta
     2401 tcaggtcgat ccttccttat tcaagccgaa tgctgatttc ctgctgcgcg tcagcgggat
     2461 gtcgatgaaa gatatcggca ttatggatgg tgacttgctg gcagtgcata aaactcagga
     2521 tgtacgtaac ggtcaggtcg ttgtcgcacg tattgatgac gaggttaccg ttaagcgcct
     2581 gaaaaaacag ggcaataaag tcgaactgtt gccagaaaat agcgagttta aaccaattgt
     2641 cgtagatctt cgtcagcaga gcttcaccat tgaagggctg gcggttgggg ttattcgcaa
     2701 cggcgactgg ctgtagtcga aattccagct gagcgccggt cgctaccatt accagttggt
     2761 ctggtgtcaa aaataataat aaccgggcag gccatgtctg cccgtatttc gcgtaaggaa
     2821 atccattatg tactatttaa actcgagcgg ccgccagcac agtggtcgac ctgtggaatg
     2881 tgtgtcagtt agggtgtgga aagtccccag gctccccagc aggcagaagt atgcaaagca
     2941 tgcatctcaa ttagtcagca accaggtgtg gaaagtcccc aggctcccca gcaggcagaa
     3001 gtatgcaaag catgcatctc aattagtcag caaccatagt cccgccccta actccgccca
     3061 tcccgcccct aactccgccc agttccgccc attctccgcc ccatggctga ctaatttttt
     3121 ttatttatgc agaggccgag gccgcctcgg cctctgagct attccagaag tagtgaggag
     3181 gcttttttgg aggcctaggc ttttgcaaaa agcttaccat gaccgagtac aagcccacgg
     3241 tgcgcctcgc cacccgcgac gacgtcccca gggccgtacg caccctcgcc gccgcgttcg
     3301 ccgactaccc cgccacgcgc cacaccgtcg atccggaccg ccacatcgag cgggtcaccg
     3361 agctgcaaga actcttcctc acgcgcgtcg ggctcgacat cggcaaggtg tgggtcgcgg
     3421 acgacggcgc cgcggtggcg gtctggacca cgccggagag cgtcgaagcg ggggcggtgt
     3481 tcgccgagat cggcccgcgc atggccgagt tgagcggttc ccggctggcc gcgcagcaac
     3541 agatggaagg cctcctggcg ccgcaccggc ccaaggagcc cgcgtggttc ctggccaccg
     3601 tcggcgtctc gcccgaccac cagggcaagg gtctgggcag cgccgtcgtg ctccccggag
     3661 tggaggcggc cgagcgcgcc ggggtgcccg ccttcctgga gacctccgcg ccccgcaacc
     3721 tccccttcta cgagcggctc ggcttcaccg tcaccgccga cgtcgaggtg cccgaaggac
     3781 cgcgcacctg gtgcatgacc cgcaagcccg gtgcctgacg cccgccccac gacccgcagc
     3841 gcccgaccga aaggagcgca cgaccccatg catcgtcgac gataaaataa aagattttat
     3901 ttagtctcca gaaaaagggg ggaatgaaag accccacctg taggtttggc aagctagctt
     3961 aagtaacgcc attttgcaag gcatggaaaa atacataact gagaatagag aagttcagat
     4021 caaggtcagg aacagatgga acagctgaat atgggccaaa caggatatct gtggtaagca
     4081 gttcctgccc cggctcaggg ccaagaacag atggaacagc tgaatatggg ccaaacagga
     4141 tatctgtggt aagcagttcc tgccccggct cagggccaag aacagatggt ccccagatgc
     4201 ggtccagccc tcagcagttt ctagagaacc atcagatgtt tccagggtgc cccaaggacc
     4261 tgaaatgacc ctgtgcctta tttgaactaa ccaatcagtt cgcttctcgc ttctgttcgc
     4321 gcgcttctgc tccccgagct caataaaaga gcccacaacc cctcactcgg ggcgccagtc
     4381 ctccgattga ctgagtcgcc cgggtacccg tgtatccaat aaaccctctt gcagttgcat
     4441 ccgacttgtg gtctcgctgt tccttgggag ggtctcctct gagtgattga ctacccgtca
     4501 gcgggggtct ttcacatgca gcatgtatca aaattaattt ggtttttttt cttaagtatt
     4561 tacattaaat ggccatagtt gcattaatga atcggccaac gcgcggggag aggcggtttg
     4621 cgtattgggc gctcttccgc ttcctcgctc actgactcgc tgcgctcggt cgttcggctg
     4681 cggcgagcgg tatcagctca ctcaaaggcg gtaatacggt tatccacaga atcaggggat
     4741 aacgcaggaa agaacatgtg agcaaaaggc cagcaaaagg ccaggaaccg taaaaaggcc
     4801 gcgttgctgg cgtttttcca taggctccgc ccccctgacg agcatcacaa aaatcgacgc
     4861 tcaagtcaga ggtggcgaaa cccgacagga ctataaagat accaggcgtt tccccctgga
     4921 agctccctcg tgcgctctcc tgttccgacc ctgccgctta ccggatacct gtccgccttt
     4981 ctcccttcgg gaagcgtggc gctttctcat agctcacgct gtaggtatct cagttcggtg
     5041 taggtcgttc gctccaagct gggctgtgtg cacgaacccc ccgttcagcc cgaccgctgc
     5101 gccttatccg gtaactatcg tcttgagtcc aacccggtaa gacacgactt atcgccactg
     5161 gcagcagcca ctggtaacag gattagcaga gcgaggtatg taggcggtgc tacagagttc
     5221 ttgaagtggt ggcctaacta cggctacact agaagaacag tatttggtat ctgcgctctg
     5281 ctgaagccag ttaccttcgg aaaaagagtt ggtagctctt gatccggcaa acaaaccacc
     5341 gctggtagcg gtggtttttt tgtttgcaag cagcagatta cgcgcagaaa aaaaggatct
     5401 caagaagatc ctttgatctt ttctacgggg tctgacgctc agtggaacga aaactcacgt
     5461 taagggattt tggtcatgag attatcaaaa aggatcttca cctagatcct tttgcggccg
     5521 gccgcaaatc aatctaaagt atatatgagt aaacttggtc tgacagttac caatgcttaa
     5581 tcagtgaggc acctatctca gcgatctgtc tatttcgttc atccatagtt gcctgactcc
     5641 ccgtcgtgta gataactacg atacgggagg gcttaccatc tggccccagt gctgcaatga
     5701 taccgcgaga cccacgctca ccggctccag atttatcagc aataaaccag ccagccggaa
     5761 gggccgagcg cagaagtggt cctgcaactt tatccgcctc catccagtct attaattgtt
     5821 gccgggaagc tagagtaagt agttcgccag ttaatagttt gcgcaacgtt gttgccattg
     5881 ctacaggcat cgtggtgtca cgctcgtcgt ttggtatggc ttcattcagc tccggttccc
     5941 aacgatcaag gcgagttaca tgatccccca tgttgtgcaa aaaagcggtt agctccttcg
     6001 gtcctccgat cgttgtcaga agtaagttgg ccgcagtgtt atcactcatg gttatggcag
     6061 cactgcataa ttctcttact gtcatgccat ccgtaagatg cttttctgtg actggtgagt
     6121 actcaaccaa gtcattctga gaatagtgta tgcggcgacc gagttgctct tgcccggcgt
     6181 caatacggga taataccgcg ccacatagca gaactttaaa agtgctcatc attggaaaac
     6241 gttcttcggg gcgaaaactc tcaaggatct taccgctgtt gagatccagt tcgatgtaac
     6301 ccactcgtgc acccaactga tcttcagcat cttttacttt caccagcgtt tctgggtgag
     6361 caaaaacagg aaggcaaaat gccgcaaaaa agggaataag ggcgacacgg aaatgttgaa
     6421 tactcatact cttccttttt caatattatt gaagcattta tcagggttat tgtctcatga
     6481 gcggatacat atttgaatgt atttagaaaa ataaacaaat aggggttccg cgcacatttc
//
